Addgene plasmid #55664: RAP1A
Purpose: expression of mouse RAP1A
Depositing lab: Julian Downward. Depositing organization: Cancer Research UK. Publication: RAS and RHO families of GTPases directly regulate distinct phosphoinositide 3-kinase isoforms. Fritsch R, de Krijger I, Fritsch K, George R, Reason B, Kumar MS, Diefenbacher M, Stamp G, Downward J. Cell. 2013 May 23;153(5):1050-63. doi: 10.1016/j.cell.2013.04.031. PubMed 23706742.
Backbone
  Vector backbone: pGEX2T
  Backbone manufacturer: GE Healthcare Life Sciences
  Backbone size w/o insert (bp): 4948
  Vector type: Bacterial Expression
Growth in bacteria
  Bacterial resistance: Ampicillin, 100 μg/mL
  Growth temperature: 37°C
  Growth strain: BL21 codon plus ril de3
  Copy number: High Copy
Gene/Insert
  Gene/Insert name: RAP1A
  Species: M. musculus (mouse)
  Entrez Gene: Rap1a (a.k.a. G-22K, Krev-1, Rap1)
  Promoter: lac
  Cloning method: Restriction Enzyme; 5′ cloning site BamHI (not destroyed); 3′ cloning site EcoRI (not destroyed)
  Sequencing primers: 5′ lac promoter; 3′ GST-R
Terms and licenses: Academic/Nonprofit Terms; Industry Terms: Not Available to Industry
How to cite: RAP1A was a gift from Julian Downward (Addgene plasmid # 55664 ; http://n2t.net/addgene:55664 ; RRID:Addgene_55664)
