[The description below was written by a language model from this plasmid's Addgene catalogue record.]
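Description:
RAP1A is a bacterial expression plasmid built on the pGEX2T backbone (about 4.9 kb without insert) and carrying the mouse Rap1a coding sequence, which encodes the small RAS-family GTPase also known as Krev-1. The insert was placed between the BamHI and EcoRI sites of the vector's cloning region, and both sites remain intact, so the gene can be excised or swapped. The plasmid is maintained at high copy in E. coli under ampicillin selection, and the record lists a BL21 codon-plus (DE3) strain as the host, one suited to producing recombinant protein from genes with codon usage that differs from that of bacteria.

The record gives the promoter as lac; pGEX-series vectors generally drive expression from an IPTG-inducible lac-type hybrid promoter and fuse the cloned gene to the C-terminus of glutathione S-transferase, with pGEX2T providing a thrombin cleavage site between GST and the insert. The catalogue entry does not list a tag explicitly, although the GST sequencing primer and the choice of cloning sites are consistent with a GST-RAP1A fusion. Such a fusion would allow purification on glutathione resin and, if desired, removal of the GST moiety by protease.

The stated purpose is simply expression of mouse RAP1A. The associated publication concerns direct regulation of phosphoinositide 3-kinase isoforms by RAS and RHO family GTPases, which suggests that the purified protein was intended for biochemical binding or activation assays alongside other small GTPases, though the record does not spell this out. No feature table was supplied, so details such as the origin of replication or the presence of a lacI repressor gene cannot be confirmed from the record.
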