>Addgene plasmid #55664 | RAP1A | depositor partial sequence | sequence record 86192 | RAP1A
ATGCGTGAGTACAAGCTAGTAGTCCTTGGTTCAGGAGGCGTGGGGAAGTCTGCTCTGACAGTTCAGTTTG
TTCAGGGGATTTTTGTTGAAAAATATGACCCAACGATAGAAGATTCCTACAGAAAGCAAGTCGAGGTAGA
TTGCCAACAGTGCATGCTGGAGATCCTGGACACTGCAGGAACCGAGCAATTTACAGCAATGAGGGATTTG
TATATGAAGAATGGCCAAGGGTTTGCACTAGTTTATTCAATTACAGCTCAGTCTACGTTTAATGATTTAC
AAGACTTGAGAGAACAGATTTTACGGGTTAAAGACACAGAAGATGTTCCAATGATTTTGGTTGGCAATAA
ATGTGACTTGGAAGATGAACGGGTAGTTGGCAAAGAACAAGGCCAGAATTTAGCAAGACAGTGGTGTAAC
TGTGCCTTTTTAGAATCTTCTGCAAAGTCAAAGATCAACGTTAATGAGATATTTTATGACCTGGTCAGAC
AGATAAATAGAAAAACACCAGTGGAAAAGAAGAAGCCTAAAAAGAAATCATGTTTGCTGCTCTAG
