>Addgene plasmid #55664 | RAP1A | depositor partial sequence | sequence record 86193 | pGEX2T backbone
ACGTTATCGACTGCACGGTGCACCAATGCTTCTGGCGTCAGGCAGCCATCGGAAGCTGTGGTATGGCTGT
GCAGGTCGTAAATCACTGCATAATTCGTGTCGCTCAAGGCGCACTCCCGTTCTGGATAATGTTTTTTGCG
CCGACATCATAACGGTTCTGGCAAATATTCTGAAATGAGCTGTTGACAATTAATCATCGGCTCGTATAAT
GTGTGGAATTGTGAGCGGATAACAATTTCACACAGGAAACAGTATTCATGTCCCCTATACTAGGTTATTG
GAAAATTAAGGGCCTTGTGCAACCCACTCGACTTCTTTTGGAATATCTTGAAGAAAAATATGAAGAGCAT
TTGTATGAGCGCGATGAAGGTGATAAATGGCGAAACAAAAAGTTTGAATTGGGTTTGGAGTTTCCCAATC
TTCCTTATTATATTGATGGTGATGTTAAATTAACACAGTCTATGGCCATCATACGTTATATAGCTGACAA
GCACAACATGTTGGGTGGTTGTCCAAAAGAGCGTGCAGAGATTTCAATGCTTGAAGGAGCGGTTTTGGAT
ATTAGATACGGTGTTTCGAGAATTGCATATAGTAAAGACTTTGAAACTCTCAAAGTTGATTTTCTTAGCA
AGCTACCTGAAATGCTGAAAATGTTCGAAGATCGTTTATGTCATAAAACATATTTAAATGGTGATCATGT
AACCCATCCTGACTTCATGTTGTATGACGCTCTTGATGTTGTTTTATACATGGACCCAATGTGCCTGGAT
GCGTTCCCAAAATTAGTTTGTTTTAAAAAACGTATTGAAGCTATCCCACAAATTGATAAGTACTTGAAAT
CCAGCAAGTATATAGCATGGCCTTTGCAGGGCTGGCAAGCCACGTTTGGTGGTGGCGACCATCCTCCAAA
ATCGGATCTGGTTCCGCGTGGATCCCCGGGAATTCATCGTGACTGACTGACGATCTGCCTCGCGCGTTTC
GGTGATGACGGTGAAAACCTCTGACACATGCAGCTCCCGGAGACGGTCACAGCTTGTCTGTAAGCGGATG
CCGGGAGCAGACAAGCCCGTCAGGGCGCGTCAGCGGGTGTTGGCGGGTGTCGGGGCGCAGCCATGACCCA
GTCACGTAGCGATAGCGGAGTGTATAATTCTTGAAGACGAAAGGGCCTCGTGATACGCCTATTTTTATAG
GTTAATGTCATGATAATAATGGTTTCTTAGACGTCAGGTGGCACTTTTCGGGGAAATGTGCGCGGAACCC
CTATTTGTTTATTTTTCTAAATACATTCAAATATGTATCCGCTCATGAGACAATAACCCTGATAAATGCT
TCAATAATATTGAAAAAGGAAGAGTATGAGTATTCAACATTTCCGTGTCGCCCTTATTCCCTTTTTTGCG
GCATTTTGCCTTCCTGTTTTTGCTCACCCAGAAACGCTGGTGAAAGTAAAAGATGCTGAAGATCAGTTGG
GTGCACGAGTGGGTTACATCGAACTGGATCTCAACAGCGGTAAGATCCTTGAGAGTTTTCGCCCCGAAGA
ACGTTTTCCAATGATGAGCACTTTTAAAGTTCTGCTATGTGGCGCGGTATTATCCCGTGTTGACGCCGGG
CAAGAGCAACTCGGTCGCCGCATACACTATTCTCAGAATGACTTGGTTGAGTACTCACCAGTCACAGAAA
AGCATCTTACGGATGGCATGACAGTAAGAGAATTATGCAGTGCTGCCATAACCATGAGTGATAACACTGC
GGCCAACTTACTTCTGACAACGATCGGAGGACCGAAGGAGCTAACCGCTTTTTTGCACAACATGGGGGAT
CATGTAACTCGCCTTGATCGTTGGGAACCGGAGCTGAATGAAGCCATACCAAACGACGAGCGTGACACCA
CGATGCCTGCAGCAATGGCAACAACGTTGCGCAAACTATTAACTGGCGAACTACTTACTCTAGCTTCCCG
GCAACAATTAATAGACTGGATGGAGGCGGATAAAGTTGCAGGACCACTTCTGCGCTCGGCCCTTCCGGCT
GGCTGGTTTATTGCTGATAAATCTGGAGCCGGTGAGCGTGGGTCTCGCGGTATCATTGCAGCACTGGGGC
CAGATGGTAAGCCCTCCCGTATCGTAGTTATCTACACGACGGGGAGTCAGGCAACTATGGATGAACGAAA
TAGACAGATCGCTGAGATAGGTGCCTCACTGATTAAGCATTGGTAACTGTCAGACCAAGTTTACTCATAT
ATACTTTAGATTGATTTAAAACTTCATTTTTAATTTAAAAGGATCTAGGTGAAGATCCTTTTTGATAATC
TCATGACCAAAATCCCTTAACGTGAGTTTTCGTTCCACTGAGCGTCAGACCCCGTAGAAAAGATCAAAGG
ATCTTCTTGAGATCCTTTTTTTCTGCGCGTAATCTGCTGCTTGCAAACAAAAAAACCACCGCTACCAGCG
GTGGTTTGTTTGCCGGATCAAGAGCTACCAACTCTTTTTCCGAAGGTAACTGGCTTCAGCAGAGCGCAGA
TACCAAATACTGTCCTTCTAGTGTAGCCGTAGTTAGGCCACCACTTCAAGAACTCTGTAGCACCGCCTAC
ATACCTCGCTCTGCTAATCCTGTTACCAGTGGCTGCTGCCAGTGGCGATAAGTCGTGTCTTACCGGGTTG
GACTCAAGACGATAGTTACCGGATAAGGCGCAGCGGTCGGGCTGAACGGGGGGTTCGTGCACACAGCCCA
GCTTGGAGCGAACGACCTACACCGAACTGAGATACCTACAGCGTGAGCTATGAGAAAGCGCCACGCTTCC
CGAAGGGAGAAAGGCGGACAGGTATCCGGTAAGCGGCAGGGTCGGAACAGGAGAGCGCACGAGGGAGCTT
CCAGGGGGAAACGCCTGGTATCTTTATAGTCCTGTCGGGTTTCGCCACCTCTGACTTGAGCGTCGATTTT
TGTGATGCTCGTCAGGGGGGCGGAGCCTATGGAAAAACGCCAGCAACGCGGCCTTTTTACGGTTCCTGGC
CTTTTGCTGGCCTTTTGCTCACATGTTCTTTCCTGCGTTATCCCCTGATTCTGTGGATAACCGTATTACC
GCCTTTGAGTGAGCTGATACCGCTCGCCGCAGCCGAACGACCGAGCGCAGCGAGTCAGTGAGCGAGGAAG
CGGAAGAGCGCCTGATGCGGTATTTTCTCCTTACGCATCTGTGCGGTATTTCACACCGCATAAATTCCGA
CACCATCGAATGGTGCAAAACCTTTCGCGGTATGGCATGATAGCGCCCGGAAGAGAGTCAATTCAGGGTG
GTGAATGTGAAACCAGTAACGTTATACGATGTCGCAGAGTATGCCGGTGTCTCTTATCAGACCGTTTCCC
GCGTGGTGAACCAGGCCAGCCACGTTTCTGCGAAAACGCGGGAAAAAGTGGAAGCGGCGATGGCGGAGCT
GAATTACATTCCCAACCGCGTGGCACAACAACTGGCGGGCAAACAGTCGTTGCTGATTGGCGTTGCCACC
TCCAGTCTGGCCCTGCACGCGCCGTCGCAAATTGTCGCGGCGATTAAATCTCGCGCCGATCAACTGGGTG
CCAGCGTGGTGGTGTCGATGGTAGAACGAAGCGGCGTCGAAGCCTGTAAAGCGGCGGTGCACAATCTTCT
CGCGCAACGCGTCAGTGGGCTGATCATTAACTATCCGCTGGATGACCAGGATGCCATTGCTGTGGAAGCT
GCCTGCACTAATGTTCCGGCGTTATTTCTTGATGTCTCTGACCAGACACCCATCAACAGTATTATTTTCT
CCCATGAAGACGGTACGCGACTGGGCGTGGAGCATCTGGTCGCATTGGGTCACCAGCAAATCGCGCTGTT
AGCGGGCCCATTAAGTTCTGTCTCGGCGCGTCTGCGTCTGGCTGGCTGGCATAAATATCTCACTCGCAAT
CAAATTCAGCCGATAGCGGAACGGGAAGGCGACTGGAGTGCCATGTCCGGTTTTCAACAAACCATGCAAA
TGCTGAATGAGGGCATCGTTCCCACTGCGATGCTGGTTGCCAACGATCAGATGGCGCTGGGCGCAATGCG
CGCCATTACCGAGTCCGGGCTGCGCGTTGGTGCGGATATCTCGGTAGTGGGATACGACGATACCGAAGAC
AGCTCATGTTATATCCCGCCGTTAACCACCATCAAACAGGATTTTCGCCTGCTGGGGCAAACCAGCGTGG
ACCGCTTGCTGCAACTCTCTCAGGGCCAGGCGGTGAAGGGCAATCAGCTGTTGCCCGTCTCACTGGTGAA
AAGAAAAACCACCCTGGCGCCCAATACGCAAACCGCCTCTCCCCGCGCGTTGGCCGATTCATTAATGCAG
CTGGCACGACAGGTTTCCCGACTGGAAAGCGGGCAGTGAGCGCAACGCAATTAATGTGAGTTAGCTCACT
CATTAGGCACCCCAGGCTTTACACTTTATGCTTCCGGCTCGTATGTTGTGTGGAATTGTGAGCGGATAAC
AATTTCACACAGGAAACAGCTATGACCATGATTACGGATTCACTGGCCGTCGTTTTACAACGTCGTGACT
GGGAAAACCCTGGCGTTACCCAACTTAATCGCCTTGCAGCACATCCCCCTTTCGCCAGCTGGCGTAATAG
CGAAGAGGCCCGCACCGATCGCCCTTCCCAACAGTTGCGCAGCCTGAATGGCGAATGGCGCTTTGCCTGG
TTTCCGGCACCAGAAGCGGTGCCGGAAAGCTGGCTGGAGTGCGATCTTCCTGAGGCCGATACTGTCGTCG
TCCCCTCAAACTGGCAGATGCACGGTTACGATGCGCCCATCTACACCAACGTAACCTATCCCATTACGGT
CAATCCGCCGTTTGTTCCCACGGAGAATCCGACGGGTTGTTACTCGCTCACATTTAATGTTGATGAAAGC
TGGCTACAGGAAGGCCAGACGCGAATTATTTTTGATGGCGTTGGAATT
