>Addgene plasmid #55664 | RAP1A | addgene partial sequence | sequence record 90539 | pGEX5 5'-GGGCTGGCAAGCCACGTTTGGTG-3'
AATCGGATCTGGTTCCGCGTGGATCCCGTGAGTACAAGCTAGTAGTCCTTGGTTCAGGAGGCGTGGGGAA
GTCTGCTCTGACAGTTCAGTTTGTTCAGGGGATTTTTGTTGAAAAATATGACCCAACGATAGAAGATTCC
TACAGAAAGCAAGTCGAGGTAGATTGCCAACAGTGCATGCTGGAGATCCTGGACACTGCAGGAACCGAGC
AATTTACAGCAATGAGGGATTTGTATATGAAGAATGGCCAAGGGTTTGCACTAGTTTATTCAATTACAGC
TCAGTCTACGTTTAATGATTTACAAGACTTGAGAGAACAGATTTTACGGGTTAAAGACACAGAAGATGTT
CCAATGATTTTGGTTGGCAATAAATGTGACTTGGAAGATGAACGGGTAGTTGGCAAAGAACAAGGCCAGA
ATTTAGCAAGACAGTGGTGTAACTGTGCCTTTTTAGAATCTTCTGCAAAGTCAAAGATCAACGTTAATGA
GATATTTTATGACCTGGTCAGACAGATAAATAGAAAAACACCAGTGGAAAAGAAGAAGCCTAAAAAGAAA
TCATGTTTGCTGCTCTAGGAATTCATCGTGACTGACTGACGATCTGCCTCGCGCGTTTCGGTGATGACGG
TGAAAACCTCTGACACATGCAGCTCCCGGAGACGGTCACAGCTTGTCTGTAAGCGGATGCCGGGAGCAGA
CAAGCCCGTCAGGGCGCGTCAGCGGGTGTTGGCGGGTGTCGGGGCGCAGCCATGACCCAGTCACGTAGCG
ATAGCGGAGTGTATAATTCTTGAAGACGAAAGGGCCTCGTGATACGCCTATTTTTATAGGTTAATGTCAT
GATAATAATGGTTTCTTAGACGTCAGGTGGCACTTTTCGGGGAAATGTGCGCGGAACCCCTATTTGTTTA
TTTTTCTAAATACATTCAAATATGTATCCGCTCATGAGACAATAACCCTGATAAATGCTTC
