>Addgene plasmid #55664 | RAP1A | addgene partial sequence | sequence record 90542 | pGEX3 5'-CCGGGAGCTGCATGTGTCAGAGG-3'
AACGCGCGAGGCAGATCGTCAGTCAGTCACGATGAATTCCTAGAGCAGCAAACATGATTTCTTTTTAGGC
TTCTTCTTTTCCACTGGTGTTTTTCTATTTATCTGTCTGACCAGGTCATAAAATATCTCATTAACGTTGA
TCTTTGACTTTGCAGAAGATTCTAAAAAGGCACAGTTACACCACTGTCTTGCTAAATTCTGGCCTTGTTC
TTTGCCAACTACCCGTTCATCTTCCAAGTCACATTTATTGCCAACCAAAATCATTGGAACATCTTCTGTG
TCTTTAACCCGTAAAATCTGTTCTCTCAAGTCTTGTAAATCATTAAACGTAGACTGAGCTGTAATTGAAT
AAACTAGTGCAAACCCTTGGCCATTCTTCATATACAAATCCCTCATTGCTGTAAATTGCTCGGTTCCTGC
AGTGTCCAGGATCTCCAGCATGCACTGTTGGCAATCTACCTCGACTTGCTTTCTGTAGGAATCTTCTATC
GTTGGGTCATATTTTTCAACAAAAATCCCCTGAACAAACTGAACTGTCAGAGCAGACTTCCCCACGCCTC
CTGAACCAAGGACTACTAGCTTGTACTCACGGGATCCACGCGGAACCAGATCCGATTTTGGAGGATGGTC
GCCACCACCAAACGTGGCTTGCCAGCCCTGCAAAGGCCATGCTATATACTTGCTGGATTTCAAGTACTTA
TCAATTTGTGGGATAGCTTCAATACGTTTTTTAAAACAAACTAATTTTGGGAACGCATCCAGGCACATTG
GGTCCATGTATAAAACAACATCAAGAGCGTCATACAACATGAAGTCAGGATGGGTTACATGATCACCATT
TAAATATGTTTTATGACATAAACGATCTTCGAACATTTTCAGCATTTCAGGTAGCTTGCTAAGAAAATCA
ACTTTGAGAGTTTCAAAGTCTTTACTATATGCAATTCTCGAAACACCGTATCTAATATCCAAAACCGCTC
CTTCAAGCATTGAAATCTCTGCACGCTCTTTTGGACAACCACCCAACATG
